>Addgene plasmid #112533 | pMM643 | addgene full sequence | sequence record 216001 | Addgene NGS Result
TATACTCTAATTAATCACATAATAAGGACGAATTTATGCCAAAATCAACCTATTTTAGTCTTTCTGACGA
AAAACGAAAACGTGTCTATGATGCCTGTTTACTAGAATTTCAAACGCACTCTTTCCATGAAGCTAAAATC
ATGCACATCGTAAAAGCACTTGATATCCCAAGAGGAAGTTTTTATCAATACTTTGAAGATTTGAAGGATT
CATACTATTATATCTTGTCACAGGAAACTGTCGAGATTCATGATTTATTTTTTAATTTACTAAAAGAATA
TCCTCTAGAAGTTGCTCTTAATAAATACAAGTATCTTCTTCTTGAAAATTTAGTAAATTCGCCCCAATAT
AATCTTTATAAATATCGATTTTTAGATTGGACTTATGAATTAGAAAGAGATTGGAAGCCTAAAGGCGAGG
TAACTGTTCCCGCTCGTGAACTTGATAATCCTATTTCCCAAGTATTAAAATCAGTCATTCACAATCTAGT
TTATCGCATGTTTAGTGAAAATTGGGATGAACAAAAGTTTATTGAAACTTACGATAAAGAAATCAAATTG
CTCACAGAGGGCTTGCTTAATTATGTTACTGAAAGCAAAAAATAGGGATCCCATGGTACGCGTGCTAGAG
GCATCAAATAAAACGAAAGGCTCAGTCGAAAGACTGGGCCTTTCGTTTTATCTGTTGTTTGTCGGTGAAC
GCTCTCCTGAGTAGGACAAATCCGCCGCCCTAGAGGACCAAAACGAAAAAAGGCCCCCCTTTCGGGAGGC
CTCTTTTCTGAAATTTGGTACCGAGTTACCATTGATAACTCACGAAAATTTTTCCGTTACGACCATCCTG
TGGGATGCCTTGCGGCGACCAGTACTCTTTGTCGAAAGCGTTACCCAACACCAAAGTAGTGGTCATACCT
TTGAGCGCCTGTTGTCCTTGATAACTGACGTAGAAATCATTCACGCCATAGCCTGGTTGTTTGCTGTAAC
TGCTGCTGATATGTGTTGAGCGATCGGCAAACGTACCAACCCACCCAACAGAGAAGCCACTGTGAGCGAT
CGGAATATTCAGAGTGCTGGTAACAGTATCCGGGTTAATGCTGGAGATGTATTCGCCGGTATCGGTGTCT
TTGCCGCGGGTACGGTTATAGGCCACATCAAGGCTAAACAGATCAGTGGTATATTTCGTCATCACATCCC
AGCCCCAGATTTTGGCGTTCGGGACGTTATACGACATAGTCGTCGCCGCCGCGAAATCGACGGTCGTGGA
GATGTAATCCTTCGCTTTGGTATCAAAGTAGCTGGCTTTAAATTCCAGAGCATCATTGGACAACATCAGG
TCATCAAAACGCAGCCCAAAACCGTACTCCTGAGTTTCGTTAGTTTCCGGACGTAAGTTCGGGTTTGGCA
CCCAATAGTTGGTATAGAAGCGACCAATCGAGAAGTGCTTAGAATCGTTATACATTTCGCCCATCGTCGG
GGCGCGGAATGCCTGGGCATATGAGCCAAATAACATCAGCCAGTTAGTCGGATTGATAGTCATCCCCGCA
CGAGATGACCATTTGTCGGCATCAACGTCTTTGTAACCGTCACTGCTACCGCGATAACTGTCATAGCGGG
TTCCGCCAAGCAGGGTAATCGGCAGATCGCGTAAGGTGATCTCATCCTGTAGCCAGCCGGAGCTAAAATC
GATTTTTGCTTGCGGGAAGCCCGTCGTCGCGCCGCCCGGATGTTGTTCCTGACGATAATACTCACCGCCA
TATGTCAGTAAGTGAGAAGCGAAACTGTCGGCAAAGAGAGTGGAACGGTTCTCCAGCCTGGCTCCTTTTG
TTATCTGTTCGCGATACTCGCCGGAACTCCCCGTGTTTTGCGCATTAATACGGACTTCCGACCAATAAAT
TTTTGCATCTGCATTTAACCAGTCGTTGCCCTGCGGGGCGAGTTTATAAGAAAGCTGCGCATCGCGTTGA
ATTGTTGAACGATCAACCATCGGGTTGCTGCTTTCAGAAGCCCCAACGGTCTGCGGATTTTTTGGTTCAC
GCGCGTCGTTGTTGTAGTAACGCACTAAACCGCTCAGAGACTGGGCTGAATCAATTTGCCAGGTCCCTTT
CGCCAGCATGTTATTAATGGACTCGTCATTCGGCGCGGTTTCACCATTGCTCTGGCGTAAATCACCCCGA
TCGCGACTGGACCAGGCCACAATACCATCCAGATTTTCAGTTCGCCCAAACGCGCTCGCGCCTAATCCCA
GGCTATGGTCCCCCGTGCCGCCAGTACCAAAGACACGAAAACCACTGCTTTGTCCTTCCTGCAATAAATC
TTTTGCATCGACCGTATCGTAGGAGATCACTCCACCCAGCGCGCCACTGCCATACAGTAATGCTGAAGGT
CCACGAACAATCTCAACACGCTTGATCAGCGCCGGATCGAGAAAAGTGCCATTCAGGTGTCCGGTATCCG
TTCCCTGACGAACACCATCGACAAGAACCAGCACGCCGCGATGATCATAGCCACGCATATTTACATCCTG
ACCGTTGGTTCGTCCGGTACCATCCAGAGTAATTCCAGGAACATGACGCAGCAGATCGGTGGCTGAAGTA
GCCGTTTGATTTTCAGGAGCGGAAGTGTCGATGACGCTGACCATCATAGGCGCTTCGAAGGAACTACGGG
CATTCCCCGTTGCCGTAACGGTCATGGTTTCAGTAGCAAAAGCAAACGTTGGCAAGGTGGCAGAAACAGG
TAAGGCCAATAAACTCAAACGCAACGAGGTAAATTGCGGACGTGACATGATTTAAAGCTCCCTTGGGTTA
GTGTTGGAAATGTGCTAGCATAATACCTAGGGCTGAGCTAGCCGTAAACCTAGGTAGACCTAGGCGTTCG
GCTGCGGCGAGCGGTATCAGCTCACTCAAAGGCGGTAATACGGTTATCCACAGAATCAGGGGATAACGCA
GGAAAGAACATGTGAGCAAAAGGCCAGCAAAAGGCCAGGAACCGTAAAAAGGCCGCGTTGCTGGCGTTTT
TCCATAGGCTCCGCCCCCCTGACGAGCATCACAAAAATCGACGCTCAAGTCAGAGGTGGCGAAACCCGAC
AGGACTATAAAGATACCAGGCGTTTCCCCCTGGAAGCTCCCTCGTGCGCTCTCCTGTTCCGACCCTGCCG
CTTACCGGATACCTGTCCGCCTTTCTCCCTTCGGGAAGCGTGGCGCTTTCTCATAGCTCACGCTGTAGGT
ATCTCAGTTCGGTGTAGGTCGTTCGCTCCAAGCTGGGCTGTGTGCACGAACCCCCCGTTCAGCCCGACCG
CTGCGCCTTATCCGGTAACTATCGTCTTGAGTCCAACCCGGTAAGACACGACTTATCGCCACTGGCAGCA
GCCACTGGTAACAGGATTAGCAGAGCGAGGTATGTAGGCGGTGCTACAGAGTTCTTGAAGTGGTGGCCTA
ACTACGGCTACACTAGAAGGACAGTATTTGGTATCTGCGCTCTGCTGAAGCCAGTTACCTTCGGAAAAAG
AGTTGGTAGCTCTTGATCCGGCAAACAAACCACCGCTGGTAGCGGTGGTTTTTTTGTTTGCAAGCAGCAG
ATTACGCGCAGAAAAAAAGGATCTCAAGAAGATCCTTTGATCTTTTCTACGGGGTCTGACGCTCAGTGGA
ACGAAAACTCACGTTAAGGGATTTTGGTCATGACTAGTGCTTGGATTCTCACCAATAAAAAACGCCCGGC
GGCAACCGAGCGTTCTGAACAAATCCAGATGGAGTTCTGAGGTCATTACTGGATCTATCAACAGGAGTCC
AAGCGAGCTCTCGAACCCCAGAGTCCCGCTCAGAAGAACTCGTCAAGAAGGCGATAGAAGGCGATGCGCT
GCGAATCGGGAGCGGCGATACCGTAAAGCACGAGGAAGCGGTCAGCCCATTCGCCGCCAAGCTCTTCAGC
AATATCACGGGTAGCCAACGCTATGTCCTGATAGCGGTCCGCCACACCCAGCCGGCCACAGTCGATGAAT
CCAGAAAAGCGGCCATTTTCCACCATGATATTCGGCAAGCAGGCATCGCCATGGGTCACGACGAGATCCT
CGCCGTCGGGCATGCGCGCCTTGAGCCTGGCGAACAGTTCGGCTGGCGCGAGCCCCTGATGCTCTTCGTC
CAGATCATCCTGATCGACAAGACCGGCTTCCATCCGAGTACGTGCTCGCTCGATGCGATGTTTCGCTTGG
TGGTCGAATGGGCAGGTAGCCGGATCAAGCGTATGCAGCCGCCGCATTGCATCAGCCATGATGGATACTT
TCTCGGCAGGAGCAAGGTGAGATGACAGGAGATCCTGCCCCGGCACTTCGCCCAATAGCAGCCAGTCCCT
TCCCGCTTCAGTGACAACGTCGAGCACAGCTGCGCAAGGAACGCCCGTCGTGGCCAGCCACGATAGCCGC
GCTGCCTCGTCCTGCAGTTCATTCAGGGCACCGGACAGGTCGGTCTTGACAAAAAGAACCGGGCGCCCCT
GCGCTGACAGCCGGAACACGGCGGCATCAGAGCAGCCGATTGTCTGTTGTGCCCAGTCATAGCCGAATAG
CCTCTCCACCCAAGCGGCCGGAGAACCTGCGTGCAATCCATCTTGTTCAATCATGCGAAACGATCCTCAT
CCTGTCTCTTGATCAGATCTTGATCCCCTGCGCCATCAGATCCTTGGCGGCAAGAAAGCCATCCAGTTTA
CTTTGCAGGGCTTCCCAACCTTACCAGAGGGCGCCCCAGCTGGCAATTCCGACGTCTAAGAAACCATTAT
TATCATGACATTAACCTATAAAAATAGGCGTATCACGAGGCCCTTTCGTCTTCACCTCGAGATGCTATAA
ATGACACAGTGTCATTTGACAAAATGACACAGTGTCATGATACTGAGCACATCAGCAGGACGCACTGACC
ATTAAAGAGGAGAAAGGTACCATGACTAAAAAAATTTCATTCATTATTAACGGCCAGGTTGAAATCTTTC
CCGAAGGTGATGATTTAGTGCAATCCATTAATTTTGGTGATAATAGTGTTTACCTGCCAATATTGAATGA
CTCTCATGTAAAAAACATTATTGATTGTAATGGAAATAACGAATTACGGTTGCATAACATTGTCAATTTT
CTCTATACGGTAGGGCAAAGATGGAAAAATGAAGAATACTCAAGACGCAGGACATACATTCGTGACTTAA
AAAAATATATGGGATATTCAGAAGAAATGGCTAAGCTAGAGGCCAATTGGATATCTATGATTTTATGTTC
TAAAGGCGGCCTTTATGATGTTGTAGAAAATGAACTTGGTTCTCGCCATATCATGGATGAATGGCTACCT
CAGGATGAAAGTTATGTTCGGGCTTTTCCGAAAGGTAAATCTGTACATCTGTTGGCAGGTAATGTTCCAT
TATCTGGGATCATGTCTATATTACGCGCAATTTTAACTAAGAATCAGTGTATTATAAAAACATCGTCAAC
CGATCCTTTTACCGCTAATGCATTAGCGTTAAGTTTTATTGATGTAGACCCTAATCATCCGATAACGCGC
TCTTTATCTGTTATATATTGGCCCCACCAAGGTGATACATCACTCGCAAAAGAAATTATGCAACATGCGG
ATGTTATTGTCGCTTGGGGAGGGCCAGATGCGATTAATTGGGCGGTAGAGCATGCGCCATCTTATGCTGA
TGTGATTAAATTTGGTTCTAAAAAGAGTCTTTGCATTATCGATAATCCTGTTGATTTGACGTCCGCAGCG
ACAGGTGCGGCTCATGATGTTTGTTTTTACGATCAGCGAGCTTGTTTTTCTGCCCAAAACATATATTACA
TGGGAAATCATTATGAGGAATTTAAGTTAGCGTTGATAGAAAAACTTAATCTATATGCGCATATATTACC
GAATGCCAAAAAAGATTTTGATGAAAAGGCGGCCTATTCTTTAGTTCAAAAAGAAAGCTTGTTTGCTGGA
TTAAAAGTAGAGGTGGATATTCATCAACGTTGGATGATTATTGAGTCAAATGCAGGTGTGGAATTTAATC
AACCACTTGGCAGATGTGTGTACCTTCATCACGTCGATAATATTGAGCAAATATTGCCTTATGTTCAAAA
AAATAAGACGCAAACCATATCTATTTTTCCTTGGGAGTCATCATTTAAATATCGAGATGCGTTAGCATTA
AAAGGTGCGGAAAGGATTGTAGAAGCAGGAATGAATAACATATTTCGAGTTGGTGGATCTCATGACGGAA
TGCGACCGTTGCAACGATTAGTGACATATATTTCTCATGAAAGGCCATCTAACTATACGGCTAAGGATGT
TGCGGTTGAAATAGAACAGACTCGATTCCTGGAAGAAGATAAGTTCCTTGTATTTGTCCCATAATAGGTA
AAAAGTATGGAAAATGAATCAAAATATAAAACCATCGACCACGTTATTTGTGTTGAAGGAAATAAAAAAA
TTCATGTTTGGGAAACGCTGCCAGAAGAAAACAGCCCAAAGAGAAAGAATGCCATTATTATTGCGTCTGG
TTTTGCCCGCAGGATGGATCATTTTGCTGGTCTGGCGGAATATTTATCGCGGAATGGATTTCATGTGATC
CGCTATGATTCGCTTCACCACGTTGGATTGAGTTCAGGGACAATTGATGAATTTACAATGTCTATAGGAA
AGCAGAGCTTGTTAGCAGTGGTTGATTGGTTAACTACACGAAAAATAAATAACTTCGGTATGTTGGCTTC
AAGCTTATCTGCGCGGATAGCTTATGCAAGCCTATCTGAAATCAATGCTTCGTTTTTAATCACCGCAGTC
GGTGTTGTTAACTTAAGATATTCTCTTGAAAGAGCTTTAGGGTTTGATTATCTCAGTCTACCCATTAATG
AATTGCCGAATAATCTAGATTTTGAAGGCCATAAATTGGGTGCTGAAGTCTTTGCGAGAGATTGTCTTGA
TTTTGGTTGGGAAGATTTAGCTTCTACAATTAATAACATGATGTATCTTGATATACCGTTTATTGCTTTT
ACTGCAAATAACGATAATTGGGTCAAGCAAGATGAAGTTATCACATTGTTATCAAATATTCGTAGTAATC
GATGCAAGATATATTCTTTGTTAGGAAGTTCGCATGACTTGAGTGAAAATTTAGTGGTCCTGCGCAATTT
TTATCAATCGGTTACGAAAGCCGCTATCGCGATGGATAATGATCATCTGGATATTGATGTTGATATTACT
GAACCGTCATTTGAACATTTAACTATTGCGACAGTCAATGAACGCCGAATGAGAATTGAGATTGAAAATC
AAGCAATTTCTCTGTCTTAAAATCTATTGAGATATTCTATCACTCAAATAGCAATATAAGGACTCTCTAT
GAAATTTGGAAACTTTTTGCTTACATACCAACCTCCCCAATTTTCTCAAACAGAGGTAATGAAACGTTTG
GTTAAATTAGGTCGCATCTCTGAGGAGTGTGGTTTTGATACCGTATGGTTACTGGAGCATCATTTCACGG
AGTTTGGTTTGCTTGGTAACCCTTATGTCGCTGCTGCATATTTACTTGGCGCGACTAAAAAATTGAATGT
AGGAACTGCCGCTATTGTTCTTCCCACAGCCCATCCAGTACGCCAACTTGAAGATGTGAATTTATTGGAT
CAAATGTCAAAAGGACGATTTCGGTTTGGTATTTGCCGAGGGCTTTACAACAAGGACTTTCGCGTATTCG
GCACAGATATGAATAACAGTCGCGCCTTAGCGGAATGCTGGTACGGGCTGATAAAGAATGGCATGACAGA
GGGATATATGGAAGCTGATAATGAACATATCAAGTTCCATAAGGTAAAAGTAAACCCCGCGGCGTATAGC
AGAGGTGGCGCACCGGTTTATGTGGTGGCTGAATCAGCTTCGACGACTGAGTGGGCTGCTCAATTTGGCC
TACCGATGATATTAAGTTGGATTATAAATACTAACGAAAAGAAAGCACAACTTGAGCTTTATAATGAAGT
GGCTCAAGAATATGGGCACGATATTCATAATATCGACCATTGCTTATCATATATAACATCTGTAGATCAT
GACTCAATTAAAGCGAAAGAGATTTGCCGGAAATTTCTGGGGCATTGGTATGATTCTTATGTGAATGCTA
CGACTATTTTTGATGATTCAGACCAAACAAGAGGTTATGATTTCAATAAAGGGCAGTGGCGTGACTTTGT
ATTAAAAGGACATAAAGATACTAATCGCCGTATTGATTACAGTTACGAAATCAATCCCGTGGGAACGCCG
CAGGAATGTATTGACATAATTCAAAAAGACATTGATGCTACAGGAATATCAAATATTTGTTGTGGATTTG
AAGCTAATGGAACAGTAGACGAAATTATTGCTTCCATGAAGCTCTTCCAGTCTGATGTCATGCCATTTCT
TAAAGAAAAACAACGTTCGCTATTATATTAGCTAAGGAGAAAGAAATGAAATTTGGATTGTTCTTCCTTA
ACTTCATCAATTCAACAACTGTTCAAGAACAAAGTATAGTTCGCATGCAGGAAATAACGGAGTATGTTGA
TAAGTTGAATTTTGAACAGATTTTAGTGTATGAAAATCATTTTTCAGATAATGGTGTTGTCGGCGCTCCT
CTGACTGTTTCTGGTTTTCTGCTCGGTTTAACAGAGAAAATTAAAATTGGTTCATTAAATCACATCATTA
CAACTCATCATCCTGTCCGCATAGCGGAGGAAGCTTGCTTATTGGATCAGTTAAGTGAAGGGAGATTTAT
TTTAGGGTTTAGTGATTGCGAAAAAAAAGATGAAATGCATTTTTTTAATCGCCCGGTTGAATATCAACAG
CAACTATTTGAAGAGTGTTATGAAATCATTAACGATGCTTTAACAACAGGCTATTGTAATCCAGATAACG
ATTTTTATAGCTTCCCTAAAATATCTGTAAATCCCCATGCTTATACGCCAGGCGGACCTCGGAAATATGT
AACAGCAACCAGTCATCATATTGTTGAGTGGGCGGCCAAAAAAGGTATTCCTCTCATCTTTAAGTGGGAT
GATTCTAATGATGTTAGATATGAATATGCTGAAAGATATAAAGCCGTTGCGGATAAATATGACGTTGACC
TATCAGAGATAGACCATCAGTTAATGATATTAGTTAACTATAACGAAGATAGTAATAAAGCTAAACAAGA
GACGCGTGCATTTATTAGTGATTATGTTCTTGAAATGCACCCTAATGAAAATTTCGAAAATAAACTTGAA
GAAATAATTGCAGAAAACGCTGTCGGAAATTATACGGAGTGTATAACTGCGGCTAAGTTGGCAATTGAAA
AGTGTGGTGCGAAAAGTGTATTGCTGTCCTTTGAACCAATGAATGATTTGATGAGCCAAAAAAATGTAAT
CAATATTGTTGATGATAATATTAAGAAGTACCACATGGAATATACCTAATAGATTTCGAGTTGCAGCGAG
GCGGCAAGTGAACGAATCCCCAGGAGCATAGATAACTATGTGACTGGGGTGAGTGAAAGCAGCCAACAAA
GCAGCAGCTTGAAAGATGAAGGGTATAAAAGAGTATGACAGCAGTGCTGCCATACTTTCTAATATTATCT
TGAGGAGTAAAACAGGTATGACTTCATATGTTGATAAACAAGAAATTACAGCAAGCTCAGAAATTGATGA
TTTGATTTTTTCGAGCGATCCATTAGTGTGGTCTTACGACGAGCAGGAAAAAATCAGAAAGAAACTTGTG
CTTGATGCATTTCGTAATCATTATAAACATTGTCGAGAATATCGTCACTACTGTCAGGCACACAAAGTAG
ATGACAATATTACGGAAATTGATGACATACCTGTATTCCCAACATCGGTTTTTAAGTTTACTCGCTTATT
AACTTCTCAGGAAAACGAGATTGAAAGTTGGTTTACCAGTAGCGGCACGAATGGTTTAAAAAGTCAGGTG
GCGCGTGACAGATTAAGTATTGAGAGACTCTTAGGCTCTGTGAGTTATGGCATGAAATATGTTGGTAGTT
GGTTTGATCATCAAATAGAATTAGTCAATTTGGGACCAGATAGATTTAATGCTCATAATATTTGGTTTAA
ATATGTTATGAGTTTGGTGGAATTGTTATATCCTACGACATTTACCGTAACAGAAGAACGAATAGATTTT
GTTAAAACATTGAATAGTCTTGAACGAATAAAAAATCAAGGGAAAGATCTTTGTCTTATTGGTTCGCCAT
ACTTTATTTATTTACTCTGCCATTATATGAAAGATAAAAAAATCTCATTTTCTGGAGATAAAAGCCTTTA
TATCATAACCGGAGGCGGCTGGAAAAGTTACGAAAAAGAATCTCTGAAACGTGATGATTTCAATCATCTT
TTATTTGATACTTTCAATCTCAGTGATATTAGTCAGATCCGAGATATATTTAATCAAGTTGAACTCAACA
CTTGTTTCTTTGAGGATGAAATGCAGCGTAAACATGTTCCGCCGTGGGTATATGCGCGAGCGCTTGATCC
TGAAACGTTGAAACCTGTACCTGATGGAACGCCGGGGTTGATGAGTTATATGGATGCGTCAGCAACCAGT
TATCCAGCATTTATTGTTACCGATGATGTCGGGATAATTAGCAGAGAATATGGTAAGTATCCCGGCGTGC
TCGTTGAAATTTTACGTCGCGTCAATACGAGGACGCAGAAAGGGTGTGCTTTAAGCTTAACCGAAGCGTT
TGATAGTTGAAAGCTTGATATCGAATTCCTGCCCAATTATTGAAGGGGAGCGGGAAACCGCTCCCCTTTT
TTTGTTTCTGGTCTCCCCACAGCTAACACCACGTCGTCCCTATCTGCTGCCCTAGGTCTATGAGTGGTTG
CTGGATAACTTTACGGGCATGCATAAGGCTCGTATAATATATTCAGGGAGACCACAACGGTTTCCCTCTA
CAAATAATTTTGTTTAACTTTGAATTC
Features (pLannotate 1.2.2; 13 found; start..end, strand, type, name):
    635..721     +  terminator     rrnB T1 terminator: Escherichia coli rrnB; transcription terminator T1 from the E. coli rrnB gene
    799..2769    -  CDS            hemR: HEMR_YEREN - Experimental evidence at transcript level: Swiss-Prot protein existence level 2. This protein is involved in the initial step of iron uptake by binding hemin, an iron chelatin siderophore that allows the bacteria to extract iron from the environment. From Yersinia enterocolitica.
   3009..3597    -  rep_origin     ori: high-copy-number ColE1/pMB1/pBR322/pUC origin of replication
   3685..3779    -  terminator     lambda t0 terminator: transcription terminator from phage lambda
   3813..4604    -  CDS            neo: KKA2_KLEPN - Also known as kan, nptII. Experimental evidence at protein level: Swiss-Prot protein existence level 1. Resistance to kanamycin, neomycin, paromomycin, ribostamycin, butirosin and gentamicin B. From Klebsiella pneumoniae.
   4636..4755    -  CDS            tnpA (fragment): TN5P_ECOLX - Also known as tnp. Experimental evidence at protein level: Swiss-Prot protein existence level 1. Mediates transposition of transposon Tn5 by a 'cut and paste' mechanism. First, the monomeric transposase binds the 19 bp inverted DNA repeats flanking the transposon. Then, dimerization of the DNA- bound transposase creates a synaptic DNA complex. After nicking of the first DNA strand, excision of the transposon proceeds through a series of intermediates. The transposase then mediates the insertion of the transposon at a new site by strand transfer. The activity of the wild- type tran
   4869..4900    +  promoter       PLtetO-1 promoter (fragment): modified phage lambda PL promoter with tet operator sites (Lutz and Bujard, 1997)
   4922..6364    +  CDS            LuxC: LuxC fatty acid reductase; luxC; from the Photorhabdus luminescens bioluminescence operon
   6377..7300    +  CDS            LuxD: LuxD acyltransferase; luxD; from the Photorhabdus luminescens bioluminescence operon
   7349..8431    +  CDS            LuxA: LuxA luciferase subunit; luxA; from the Photorhabdus luminescens bioluminescence operon
   8446..9429    +  CDS            LuxB: LuxB luciferase subunit; luxB; from the Photorhabdus luminescens bioluminescence operon
   9608..10720   +  CDS            LuxE: LuxE; luxE; from the Photorhabdus luminescens bioluminescence operon
  10721..10742   -  misc_feature   MCS (fragment): pBluescript multiple cloning site
