[The description below was written by a language model from this plasmid's Addgene catalogue record and pLannotate feature annotations shown in this document.]
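Description:
pMM643 is a high-copy bacterial expression plasmid built on the pZE2 backbone, carrying a ColE1-type origin of replication and a kanamycin resistance gene (neo/nptII, followed by the lambda t0 terminator) for propagation and selection in E. coli. The catalogue lists a total size of about 10.9 kb, consistent with the sequenced record. It encodes a three-part synthetic heme (blood) biosensor circuit with a bioluminescent output.

The reporter is the Photorhabdus luminescens luxCDABE operon, which supplies both the luciferase subunits (LuxA, LuxB) and the enzymes that make its aldehyde substrate (LuxC, LuxD, LuxE), so cells emit light without added substrate. It is driven by PL(HrtO), a phage lambda PL-derived promoter carrying HrtR operator sites. The automated annotation picks this up only as a partial match to PLtetO-1. The Lactococcus lactis repressor HrtR, expressed from the constitutive ProD promoter, is the circuit's heme-responsive regulator: it holds this promoter off until heme relieves repression. HrtR does not appear in the feature table, though the catalogue records it as an insert. The E. coli outer-membrane heme transporter ChuA, expressed from the J23107 promoter, brings extracellular heme into the cell. The annotation tool labels this ORF by its Yersinia homologue, hemR. ChuA carries an A17P substitution that the depositor does not expect to affect function.

pMM643 is a variant of pMM627 in which the HrtR ribosome binding site has been replaced with a stronger one (RBS3), tuning repressor levels and thus the sensor's response. The depositor notes that the blood sensor was validated in murine and swine models, in work on an ingestible bacterial-electronic system for monitoring gastrointestinal health.
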