Addgene plasmid #112533: pMM643
Purpose: pZE2-PLhrtO-lux-hrtR-RBS3-chuA - HrtR RBS variant of plasmid pMM627 (Strength 33545.5 AU), ColE1 origin, KanR
Depositing lab: Timothy Lu. Depositing organization: Massachusetts Institute of Technology. Publication: An ingestible bacterial-electronic system to monitor gastrointestinal health. Mimee M, Nadeau P, Hayward A, Carim S, Flanagan S, Jerger L, Collins J, McDonnell S, Swartwout R, Citorik RJ, Bulovic V, Langer R, Traverso G, Chandrakasan AP, Lu TK. Science. 2018 May 25;360(6391):915-918. doi: 10.1126/science.aas9315. PubMed 29798884.
Backbone
  Vector backbone: PZE2
  Backbone size w/o insert (bp): 2216
  Total vector size (bp): 10928
  Modifications to backbone: RBS3 (stronger HrtR RBS)
  Vector type: Bacterial Expression
Growth in bacteria
  Bacterial resistance: Kanamycin, 50 μg/mL
  Growth temperature: 37°C
  Growth strain: DH5alpha
  Copy number: High Copy
Gene/Insert 1
  Gene/Insert name: HrtR
  Species: Lactococcus lactis
  Insert size (bp): 570
  Promoter: ProD
  Cloning method: Gibson Cloning
  Sequencing primers: 5′ GTC AAT ACG AGG ACG CAG AAA GGG TG
Gene/Insert 2
  Gene/Insert name: ChuA
  Species: E. coli
  Insert size (bp): 1983
  Mutation: A17P
  Promoter: J23107
  Cloning method: Gibson Cloning
  Sequencing primers: 5′ CCG TTC GTA AGC CAT TTC CGC TC
Gene/Insert 3
  Gene/Insert name: luxCDABE (alt name: Bacterial luciferase operon)
  Species: Photorhabdus luminescens
  Insert size (bp): 5798
  Promoter: PL(HrtO)
  Cloning method: Gibson Cloning
  Sequencing primers: 5′ GGC AAG AAA GCC ATC CAG TTT ACT TTG C
Terms and licenses: Academic/Nonprofit Terms; Industry Terms: Not Available to Industry
Depositor comments: Blood sensor validated in murine and swine models. The A17P mutation in ChuA is not expected to affect plasmid function.
How to cite: pMM643 was a gift from Timothy Lu (Addgene plasmid # 112533 ; http://n2t.net/addgene:112533 ; RRID:Addgene_112533)
